Addgene plasmid #58145: tdTomato-Vinculin-23
Purpose: Localization: Focal Adhesions, Excitation: 554, Emission: 581
Depositing lab: Michael Davidson. Depositing organization: Florida State University, Tallahassee.
Backbone
  Vector backbone: tdTomato
  Backbone size w/o insert (bp): 4750
  Vector type: Mammalian Expression
  Selectable markers: Neomycin (select with G418)
Growth in bacteria
  Bacterial resistance: Kanamycin, 50 μg/mL
  Growth temperature: 37°C
  Growth strain: DH5alpha
  Copy number: High Copy
Gene/Insert
  Gene/Insert name: Vinculin (alt name: NM_003373.3)
  Species: H. sapiens (human)
  Mutation: V234L in Vinculin
  Entrez Gene: VCL (a.k.a. CMD1W, CMH15, HEL114, MV, MVCL, VINC)
  Promoter: CMV
  Tag / fusion protein: tdTomato
  Cloning method: Unknown
  Sequencing primers: 5′ CMV-F; 3′ SV40pA-R
Terms and licenses: Academic/Nonprofit Terms; Industry Terms: Not Available to Industry
Depositor comments: . Excitation = 554; Emission = 581
How to cite: tdTomato-Vinculin-23 was a gift from Michael Davidson (Addgene plasmid # 58145 ; http://n2t.net/addgene:58145 ; RRID:Addgene_58145)
