[The description below was written by a language model from this plasmid's Addgene catalogue record.]
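Description:
tdTomato-Vinculin-23 is a mammalian expression plasmid that produces human vinculin (VCL) fused to the red fluorescent protein tdTomato, built on a tdTomato vector backbone of about 4.75 kb before the insert is added. It is maintained as a high-copy plasmid in E. coli under kanamycin selection, and it carries a neomycin resistance marker so that transfected mammalian cells can be selected with G418. No feature table is available for this entry, so the origin of replication, the exact position of the fluorescent protein relative to vinculin, and the nature of any linker between the two are not stated. The "23" in the name may refer to linker length, but the record does not confirm this.

Expression of the fusion is driven by the CMV promoter, a strong constitutive promoter in most mammalian cell lines. The listed 3′ sequencing primer implies an SV40 polyadenylation signal downstream of the coding region. The vinculin insert corresponds to the human reference transcript but carries a V234L substitution, and the record does not say what effect, if any, this has on function. Vinculin is a cytoskeletal adaptor protein that links integrin-based adhesion complexes to actin, so the fusion serves as a marker of focal adhesions, the localization given in the record. tdTomato is a bright tandem-dimer red fluorescent protein, with excitation and emission maxima recorded here as 554 nm and 581 nm. The construct is typically used for fluorescence imaging of focal adhesions in transfected cells.
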