>Addgene plasmid #58145 | tdTomato-Vinculin-23 | depositor partial sequence | sequence record 89279 | insert sequence
GATCCGCTAGCGCTACCGGTCGCCACCATGGTGAGCAAGGGCGAGGAGGTCATCAAAGAGTTCATGCGCT
TCAAGGTGCGCATGGAGGGCTCCATGAACGGCCACGAGTTCGAGATCGAGGGCGAGGGCGAGGGCCGCCC
CTACGAGGGCACCCAGACCGCCAAGCTGAAGGTGACCAAGGGCGGCCCCCTGCCCTTCGCCTGGGACATC
CTGTCCCCCCAGTTCATGTACGGCTCCAAGGCGTACGTGAAGCACCCCGCCGACATCCCCGATTACAAGA
AGCTGTCCTTCCCCGAGGGCTTCAAGTGGGAGCGCGTGATGAACTTCGAGGACGGCGGTCTGGTGACCGT
GACCCAGGACTCCTCCCTGCAGGACGGCACGCTGATCTACAAGGTGAAGATGCGCGGCACCAACTTCCCC
CCCGACGGCCCCGTAATGCAGAAGAAGACCATGGGCTGGGAGGCCTCCACCGAGCGCCTGTACCCCCGCG
ACGGCGTGCTGAAGGGCGAGATCCACCAGGCCCTGAAGCTGAAGGACGGCGGCCACTACCTGGTGGAGTT
CAAGACCATCTACATGGCCAAGAAGCCCGTGCAACTGCCCGGCTACTACTACGTGGACACCAAGCTGGAC
ATCACCTCCCACAACGAGGACTACACCATCGTGGAACAGTACGAGCGCTCCGAGGGCCGCCACCACCTGT
TCCTGGGGCATGGCACCGGCAGCACCGGCAGCGGCAGCTCCGGCACCGCCTCCTCCGAGGACAACAACAT
GGCCGTCATCAAAGAGTTCATGCGCTTCAAGGTGCGCATGGAGGGCTCCATGAACGGCCACGAGTTCGAG
ATCGAGGGCGAGGGCGAGGGCCGCCCCTACGAGGGCACCCAGACCGCCAAGCTGAAGGTGACCAAGGGCG
GCCCCCTGCCCTTCGCCTGGGACATCCTGTCCCCCCAGTTCATGTACGGCTCCAAGGCGTACGTGAAGCA
CCCCGCCGACATCCCCGATTACAAGAAGCTGTCCTTCCCCGAGGGCTTCAAGTGGGAGCGCGTGATGAAC
TTCGAGGACGGCGGTCTGGTGACCGTGACCCAGGACTCCTCCCTGCAGGACGGCACGCTGATCTACAAGG
TGAAGATGCGCGGCACCAACTTCCCCCCCGACGGCCCCGTAATGCAGAAGAAGACCATGGGCTGGGAGGC
CTCCACCGAGCGCCTGTACCCCCGCGACGGCGTGCTGAAGGGCGAGATCCACCAGGCCCTGAAGCTGAAG
GACGGCGGCCACTACCTGGTGGAGTTCAAGACCATCTACATGGCCAAGAAGCCCGTGCAACTGCCCGGCT
ACTACTACGTGGACACCAAGCTGGACATCACCTCCCACAACGAGGACTACACCATCGTGGAACAGTACGA
GCGCTCCGAGGGCCGCCACCACCTGTTCCTGTACGGCATGGACGAGCTGTACAAGTCCGGACTCAGATCT
CGAGCTCAAGCTTCGAATTCGGGAAACTCGAGAACAAAGCTTGAAAACGGCCGCATGCCAGTGTTTCATA
CGCGCACGATCGAGAGCATCCTGGAGCCGGTGGCACAGCAGATCTCCCACCTGGTGATAATGCACGAGGA
GGGCGAGGTGGACGGCAAAGCCATTCCTGACCTCACCGCGCCCGTGGCCGCCGTGCAGGCGGCCGTCAGC
AACCTCGTCCGGGTTGGAAAAGAGACTGTTCAAACCACTGAGGATCAGATTTTGAAGAGAGATATGCCAC
CAGCATTTATTAAGGTTGAGAATGCTTGCACCAAGCTTGTCCAGGCAGCTCAGATGCTTCAGTCAGACCC
TTACTCAGTGCCTGCTCGAGATTATCTAATTGATGGGTCAAGGGGCATCCTCTCTGGAACATCAGACCTG
CTCCTTACCTTCGATGAGGCTGAGGTCCGTAAAATTATTAGAGTTTGCAAAGGAATTTTGGAATATCTTA
CAGTGGCAGAGGTGGTGGAGACTATGGAAGATTTGGTCACTTACACAAAGAATCTTGGGCCAGGAATGAC
TAAGATGGCCAAGATGATTGACGAGAGACAGCAGGAGCTCACTCACCAGGAGCACCGAGTGATGTTGGTG
AACTCGATGAACACCGTGAAAGAGTTGCTGCCAGTTCTCATTTCAGCTATGAAGATTTTTGTAACAACTA
AAAACTCAAAAAACCAAGGCATAGAGGAAGCTTTAAAAAATCGCAATTTTACTCTAGAAAAAATGAGTGC
TGAAATTAATGAGATAATTCGTGTGTTACAACTCACCTCTTGGGATGAAGATGCCTGGGCCAGCAAGGAC
ACTGAAGCCATGAAGAGAGCATTGGCCTCCATAGACTCCAAACTGAACCAGGCCAAAGGTTGGCTCCGTG
ACCCTAGTGCCTCCCCAGGGGATGCTGGTGAGCAGGCCATCAGACAGATCTTAGATGAAGCTGGAAAAGT
TGGTGAACTCTGTGCAGGCAAAGAACGCAGGGAGATTCTGGGAACTTGCAAAATGCTAGGGCAGATGACT
GATCAAGTGGCTGACCTCCGTGCCAGAGGACAAGGATCCTCACCGGTGGCCATGCAGAAAGCTCAGCAGG
TATCTCAGGGTCTGGATGTGCTCACAGCAAAAGTGGAAAATGCAGCTCGCAAGCTGGAAGCCATGACCAA
CTCAAAGCAGAGCATTGCAAAGAAGATCGATGCTGCTCAGAACTGGCTTGCAGATCCAAATGGTGGACCG
GAAGGAGAAGAGCAGATTCGAGGTGCTTTGGCTGAAGCTCGGAAAATAGCAGAATTATGTGATGATCCTA
AAGAAAGAGATGACATTCTACGTTCCCTTGGGGAAATATCTGCTCTGACTTCTAAATTAGCAGATCTACG
AAGACAGGGGAAAGGAGATTCTCCAGAGGCTCGAGCCTTGGCCAAACAGGTGGCCACGGCCCTGCAGAAC
CTGCAGACCAAAACCAACCGGGCTGTGGCCAACAGCAGACCGGCCAAAGCAGCTGTACACCTTGAGGGCA
AGATTGAGCAAGCACAGCGGTGGATTGATAATCCCACAGTGGATGACCGTGGAGTCGGTCAGGCTGCCAT
CCGGGGGCTTGTGGCCGAAGGGCATCGTCTGGCTAATGTTATGATGGGGCCTTATCGGCAAGATCTTCTC
GCCAAGTGTGACCGAGTGGACCAGCTGACAGCCCAGCTGGCTGACCTGGCTGCCAGAGGGGAAGGGGAGA
GTCCTCAGGCACGAGCACTTGCATCTCAGCTCCAAGACTCCTTAAAGGATCTAAAAGCTCGGATGCAGGA
GGCCATGACTCAGGAAGTGTCAGATGTTTTCAGCGATACCACAACTCCCATCAAGCTGTTGGCAGTGGCA
GCCACGGCGCCTCCTGATGCGCCTAACAGGGAAGAGGTATTTGATGAGAGGGCAGCTAACTTTGAAAACC
ATTCAGGAAAGCTTGGTGCTACGGCCGAGAAGGCGGCTGCGGTTGGTACTGCTAATAAATCAACAGTGGA
AGGCATTCAGGCCTCAGTGAAGACGGCCCGAGAACTCACACCCCAGGTGGTCTCGGCTGCTCGTATCTTA
CTTAGGAACCCTGGAAATCAAGCTGCTTATGAACATTTTGAGACCATGAAGAACCAGTGGATCGATAATG
TTGAAAAAATGACAGGGCTGGTGGACGAAGCCATTGATACCAAATCTCTGTTGGATGCTTCAGAAGAAGC
AATTAAAAAAGACCTGGACAAGTGCAAGGTAGCTATGGCCAACATTCAGCCTCAGATGCTGGTTGCTGGG
GCAACCAGTATTGCTCGTCGGGCCAACCGGATCCTGCTGGTGGCTAAGAGGGAGGTGGAGAATTCCGAGG
ATCCCAAGTTCCGTGAGGCTGTGAAAGCTGCCTCTGATGAATTGAGCAAAACCATCTCCCCGATGGTGAT
GGATGCAAAAGCTGTGGCTGGAAACATTTCCGACCCTGGACTGCAAAAGAGCTTCCTGGACTCAGGATAT
CGGATCCTGGGAGCTGTGGCCAAGGTCAGAGAAGCCTTCCAACCTCAGGAGCCTGACTTCCCGCCGCCTC
CACCAGACCTTGAACAACTCCGACTAACAGATGAGCTTGCTCCTCCCAAACCACCTCTGCCTGAAGGTGA
GGTCCCTCCACCTAGGCCTCCACCACCAGAGGAAAAGGATGAAGAGTTCCCTGAGCAGAAGGCCGGGGAG
GTGATTAACCAGCCAATGATGATGGCTGCCAGACAGCTCCATGATGAAGCTCGCAAATGGTCCAGCAAGG
GCAATGACATCATTGCAGCAGCCAAGCGCATGGCTCTGCTGATGGCTGAGATGTCTCGGCTGGTAAGAGG
GGGCAGTGGTACCAAGCGGGCACTCATTCAGTGTGCCAAGGACATCGCCAAGGCCTCAGATGAGGTGACT
CGGTTGGCCAAGGAGGTTGCCAAGCAGTGCACAGATAAACGGATTAGAACCAACCTCTTACAGGTATGTG
AGCGAATCCCAACCATAAGCACCCAGCTCAAAATCCTGTCCACAGTGAAGGCCACCATGCTGGGCCGGAC
CAACATCAGTGATGAGGAGTCTGAGCAGGCCACAGAGATGCTGGTTCACAATGCCCAGAACCTCATGCAG
TCTGTGAAGGAGACTGTGCGGGAAGCTGAAGCTGCTTCAATCAAAATTCGAACAGATGCTGGATTTACAC
TGCGCTGGGTTAGAAAGACTCCCTGGTACCAGTAGGCGGCCGCGACTCTAGATCATAATCAGCCA
