>Addgene plasmid #58145 | tdTomato-Vinculin-23 | addgene partial sequence | sequence record 101909 | tdTomato-Fwd 5'-ctgttcctgtacggcatgg-3'
GCTTCGAATTCGGGAAACTCGAGAACAAAGCTTGAAAACGGCCGCATGCCAGTGTTTCATACGCGCACGA
TCGAGAGCATCCTGGAGCCGGTGGCACAGCAGATCTCCCACCTGGTGATAATGCACGAGGAGGGCGAGGT
GGACGGCAAAGCCATTCCTGACCTCACCGCGCCCGTGGCCGCCGTGCAGGCGGCCGTCAGCAACCTCGTC
CGGGTTGGAAAAGAGACTGTTCAAACCACTGAGGATCAGATTTTGAAGAGAGATATGCCACCAGCATTTA
TTAAGGTTGAGAATGCTTGCACCAAGCTTGTCCAGGCAGCTCAGATGCTTCAGTCAGACCCTTACTCAGT
GCCTGCTCGAGATTATCTAATTGATGGGTCAAGGGGCATCCTCTCTGGAACATCAGACCTGCTCCTTACC
TTCGATGAGGCTGAGGTCCGTAAAATTATTAGAGTTTGCAAAGGAATTTTGGAATATCTTACAGTGGCAG
AGGTGGTGGAGACTATGGAAGATTTGGTCACTTACACAAAGAATCTTGGGCCAGGAATGACTAAGATGGC
CAAGATGATTGACGAGAGACAGCAGGAGCTCACTCACCAGGAGCACCGAGTGATGTTGGTGAACTCGATG
AACACCGTGAAAGAGTTGCTGCCAGTTCTCATTTCAGCTATGAAGATTTTTGTAACAACTAAAAACTCAA
AAAACCAAGGCATAGAGGAAGCTTTAAAAAATCGCAATTTTACTCTAGAAAAAATGAGTGCTGAAATTAA
TGAGATAATTCGTGTGTTACAACTCACCTCTTGGGATGAAGATGCCTGGGCCAGCAAGGACACTGAAGCC
ATGAAGAGAGCATTGGCCTCCATAGACTCCAAACTGAACCAGGCCAAAGG
